Addgene plasmid #231681: pmEmerald_mEmerald_I3
Purpose: Expresses the I3-01 nanocage subunit N-terminally tagged with two tandem mEmeralds in mammalian cells. Assembles into nanocages tagged with 120 mEmerald FPs.
Depositing lab: Torsten Wittmann. Depositing organization: University of California, San Francisco (UCSF). Publication: Doublecortin reinforces microtubules to promote growth cone advance in soft environments. Dema A, Charafeddine RA, van Haren J, Rahgozar S, Viola G, Jacobs KA, Kutys ML, Wittmann T. Curr Biol. 2024 Nov 21:S0960-9822(24)01458-1. doi: 10.1016/j.cub.2024.10.063. PubMed 39626666.
Backbone
  Vector backbone: pEGFP
  Backbone size w/o insert (bp): 4000
  Total vector size (bp): 6098
  Vector type: Mammalian Expression
  Selectable markers: Neomycin (select with G418)
Growth in bacteria
  Bacterial resistance: Kanamycin, 50 μg/mL
  Growth temperature: 37°C
  Growth strain: DH5alpha
  Copy number: High Copy
Gene/Insert
  Gene/Insert name: I3-01 (alt name: I3 nanocage subunit)
  Species: Synthetic
  Insert size (bp): 609
  Mutation: K129A
  Promoter: CMV
  Tag / fusion protein: mEmerald (N terminal on insert)
  Cloning method: Gibson Cloning
  Sequencing primers: 5′ NA
Terms and licenses: Academic/Nonprofit Terms; Industry Terms: Not Available to Industry
How to cite: pmEmerald_mEmerald_I3 was a gift from Torsten Wittmann (Addgene plasmid # 231681 ; http://n2t.net/addgene:231681 ; RRID:Addgene_231681)
