[The description below was written by a language model from this plasmid's Addgene catalogue record and pLannotate feature annotations shown in this document.]
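Description:
pmEmerald_mEmerald_I3 is a 6.1 kb mammalian expression plasmid built on a pEGFP-type backbone. It is propagated in E. coli at high copy from a ColE1/pUC origin and also carries an f1 phage origin. A single Tn5 aminoglycoside phosphotransferase gene (NeoR/KanR) serves both hosts. A bacterial bla-type promoter drives it for kanamycin selection, while the adjacent SV40 enhancer/early promoter, with an HSV TK polyadenylation signal downstream, drives it for G418 selection of transfected mammalian cells. The short ble and bGH poly(A) fragments annotated near this cassette appear to be backbone remnants rather than functional parts.

The payload is expressed from the human CMV immediate-early enhancer and promoter and terminated by the SV40 poly(A) signal. Two mEmerald coding sequences, a monomeric, rapidly maturing green fluorescent protein derived from Aequorea victoria GFP, sit in tandem directly downstream of the multiple cloning site. According to the catalogue entry they are fused to the N terminus of the synthetic I3-01 nanocage subunit (609 bp, carrying a K129A mutation), which was inserted by Gibson cloning. The automated feature table does not annotate the I3-01 sequence itself, but there is an unannotated gap between the second mEmerald and the SV40 region that could accommodate it.

Once expressed, the subunits self-assemble into nanocages, and because each subunit carries two fluorescent proteins, the record states that a cage displays 120 mEmerald molecules. The record does not describe a specific application beyond expression of these brightly labelled, defined-stoichiometry particles in mammalian cells.
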