Features (pLannotate 1.2.2; 15 found; start..end, strand, type, name):
      1..589     +  rep_origin     ori: high-copy-number ColE1/pMB1/pBR322/pUC origin of replication
    764..1067    +  enhancer       CMV enhancer: human cytomegalovirus immediate early enhancer
   1068..1271    +  promoter       CMV promoter: human cytomegalovirus (CMV) immediate early promoter
   1312..1368    +  misc_feature   MCS: multiple cloning site
   1383..2099    +  CDS            mEmerald: mEmerald is a basic (constitutively fluorescent) green fluorescent protein published in 1998, derived from Aequorea victoria. It is reported to be a very rapidly-maturing monomer with moderate acid sensitivity.
   2115..2828    +  CDS            mEmerald: mEmerald is a basic (constitutively fluorescent) green fluorescent protein published in 1998, derived from Aequorea victoria. It is reported to be a very rapidly-maturing monomer with moderate acid sensitivity.
   3483..3566    +  CDS            large T antigen (fragment): large T antigen from SV40 (simian virus 40)
   3589..3710    +  polyA_signal   SV40 poly(A) signal: SV40 polyadenylation signal
   3744..4172    -  rep_origin     f1 ori (sequence partly withheld): f1 bacteriophage origin of replication; arrow indicates direction of (+) strand synthesis
   4199..4303    +  promoter       AmpR promoter: bla
   4305..4662    +  promoter       SV40 promoter: SV40 enhancer and early promoter
   4697..5491    +  CDS            NeoR/KanR: aminoglycoside phosphotransferase from Tn5; aph(3')-II (or nptII); confers resistance to neomycin, kanamycin, and G418 (Geneticin®)
   5512..5664    +  CDS            ble (fragment): BLE_KLEPN - Experimental evidence at protein level: Swiss-Prot protein existence level 1. Binding protein with a strong affinity to the bleomycin family of antibiotics. Binds to CL990; an antimitotic-antibiotic compound. From Klebsiella pneumoniae.
   5723..5770    +  polyA_signal   HSV TK poly(A) signal: herpes simplex virus thymidine kinase polyadenylation signal (Cole and Stacy, 1985)
   5861..5877    -  polyA_signal   bGH poly(A) signal (fragment): bovine growth hormone polyadenylation signal
>Addgene plasmid #231681 | pmEmerald_mEmerald_I3 | addgene full sequence | sequence record 474362 | Addgene NGS Result
TTGAGATCCTTTTTTTCTGCGCGTAATCTGCTGCTTGCAAACAAAAAAACCACCGCTACCAGCGGTGGTT
TGTTTGCCGGATCAAGAGCTACCAACTCTTTTTCCGAAGGTAACTGGCTTCAGCAGAGCGCAGATACCAA
ATACTGTTCTTCTAGTGTAGCCGTAGTTAGGCCACCACTTCAAGAACTCTGTAGCACCGCCTACATACCT
CGCTCTGCTAATCCTGTTACCAGTGGCTGCTGCCAGTGGCGATAAGTCGTGTCTTACCGGGTTGGACTCA
AGACGATAGTTACCGGATAAGGCGCAGCGGTCGGGCTGAACGGGGGGTTCGTGCACACAGCCCAGCTTGG
AGCGAACGACCTACACCGAACTGAGATACCTACAGCGTGAGCTATGAGAAAGCGCCACGCTTCCCGAAGG
GAGAAAGGCGGACAGGTATCCGGTAAGCGGCAGGGTCGGAACAGGAGAGCGCACGAGGGAGCTTCCAGGG
GGAAACGCCTGGTATCTTTATAGTCCTGTCGGGTTTCGCCACCTCTGACTTGAGCGTCGATTTTTGTGAT
GCTCGTCAGGGGGGCGGAGCCTATGGAAAAACGCCAGCAACGCGGCCTTTTTACGGTTCCTGGCCTTTTG
CTGGCCTTTTGCTCACATGTTCTTTCCTGCGTTATCCCCTGATTCTGTGGATAACCGTATTACCGCCATG
CATTAGTTATTAATAGTAATCAATTACGGGGTCATTAGTTCATAGCCCATATATGGAGTTCCGCGTTACA
TAACTTACGGTAAATGGCCCGCCTGGCTGACCGCCCAACGACCCCCGCCCATTGACGTCAATAATGACGT
ATGTTCCCATAGTAACGCCAATAGGGACTTTCCATTGACGTCAATGGGTGGAGTATTTACGGTAAACTGC
CCACTTGGCAGTACATCAAGTGTATCATATGCCAAGTACGCCCCCTATTGACGTCAATGACGGTAAATGG
CCCGCCTGGCATTATGCCCAGTACATGACCTTATGGGACTTTCCTACTTGGCAGTACATCTACGTATTAG
TCATCGCTATTACCATGGTGATGCGGTTTTGGCAGTACATCAATGGGCGTGGATAGCGGTTTGACTCACG
GGGATTTCCAAGTCTCCACCCCATTGACGTCAATGGGAGTTTGTTTTGGCACCAAAATCAACGGGACTTT
CCAAAATGTCGTAACAACTCCGCCCCATTGACGCAAATGGGCGGTAGGCGTGTACGGTGGGAGGTCTATA
TAAGCAGAGCTGGTTTAGTGAACCGTCAGATCCGCTAGCGCTACCGGACTCAGATCTCGAGCTCAAGCTT
CGAATTCTGCAGTCGACGGTACCGCGGGCCCGGGATCCAACCGGTCGCCACCATGGTGAGCAAGGGCGAG
GAGCTGTTCACCGGGGTGGTGCCCATCCTGGTCGAGCTGGACGGCGACGTAAACGGCCACAAGTTCAGCG
TGTCCGGCGAGGGCGAGGGCGATGCCACCTACGGCAAGCTGACCCTGAAGTTCATCTGCACCACCGGCAA
GCTGCCCGTGCCCTGGCCCACCCTCGTGACCACCTTGACCTACGGCGTGCAGTGCTTCGCCCGCTACCCC
GACCACATGAAGCAGCACGACTTCTTCAAGTCCGCCATGCCCGAAGGCTACGTCCAGGAGCGCACCATCT
TCTTCAAGGACGACGGCAACTACAAGACCCGCGCCGAGGTGAAGTTCGAGGGCGACACCCTGGTGAACCG
CATCGAGCTGAAGGGCATCGACTTCAAGGAGGACGGCAACATCCTGGGGCACAAGCTGGAGTACAACTAC
AACAGCCACAAGGTCTATATCACCGCCGACAAGCAGAAGAACGGCATCAAGGTGAACTTCAAGACCCGCC
ACAACATCGAGGACGGCAGCGTGCAGCTCGCCGACCACTACCAGCAGAACACCCCCATCGGCGACGGCCC
CGTGCTGCTGCCCGACAACCACTACCTGAGCACCCAGTCCAAGCTGAGCAAAGACCCCAACGAGAAGCGC
GATCACATGGTCCTGCTGGAGTTCGTGACCGCCGCCGGGATCACTCTCGGCATGGACGAGCTGTACAAGG
GTGGTGGTGGTAGCGTGAGCAAGGGCGAGGAGCTGTTCACCGGGGTGGTGCCCATCCTGGTCGAGCTGGA
CGGCGACGTAAACGGCCACAAGTTCAGCGTGTCCGGCGAGGGCGAGGGCGATGCCACCTACGGCAAGCTG
ACCCTGAAGTTCATCTGCACCACCGGCAAGCTGCCCGTGCCCTGGCCCACCCTCGTGACCACCTTGACCT
ACGGCGTGCAGTGCTTCGCCCGCTACCCCGACCACATGAAGCAGCACGACTTCTTCAAGTCCGCCATGCC
CGAAGGCTACGTCCAGGAGCGCACCATCTTCTTCAAGGACGACGGCAACTACAAGACCCGCGCCGAGGTG
AAGTTCGAGGGCGACACCCTGGTGAACCGCATCGAGCTGAAGGGCATCGACTTCAAGGAGGACGGCAACA
TCCTGGGGCACAAGCTGGAGTACAACTACAACAGCCACAAGGTCTATATCACCGCCGACAAGCAGAAGAA
CGGCATCAAGGTGAACTTCAAGACCCGCCACAACATCGAGGACGGCAGCGTGCAGCTCGCCGACCACTAC
CAGCAGAACACCCCCATCGGCGACGGCCCCGTGCTGCTGCCCGACAACCACTACCTGAGCACCCAGTCCA
AGCTGAGCAAAGACCCCAACGAGAAGCGCGATCACATGGTCCTGCTGGAGTTCGTGACCGCCGCCGGGAT
CACTCTCGGCATGGACGAGCTGTACAAGGGTGGTAGCGGTGGTAGCGGTGGTAGCGGTGGTAGCGAGGAA
CTCTTTAAGAAGCATAAAATCGTAGCTGTGCTCAGAGCAAATTCAGTAGAGGAGGCGAAGAAAAAGGCCC
TGGCCGTTTTCCTGGGCGGAGTCCACCTCATCGAAATTACTTTTACTGTCCCCGACGCAGATACAGTCAT
AAAAGAGTTGAGTTTTCTCAAAGAGATGGGGGCGATCATCGGTGCCGGGACGGTTACGTCAGTCGAGCAG
TGCCGGAAAGCAGTGGAGTCAGGAGCGGAATTTATCGTATCTCCACATCTGGATGAGGAAATATCTCAAT
TCTGTAAAGAAAAAGGTGTCTTTTACATGCCCGGCGTTATGACGCCAACGGAGCTGGTGAAGGCCATGAA
GCTGGGACACACGATACTGGCTCTCTTTCCAGGCGAAGTGGTCGGTCCTCAATTCGTCAAGGCAATGAAA
GGGCCTTTCCCCAACGTTAAATTCGTCCCGACTGGGGGAGTAAACTTGGACAATGTTTGCGAATGGTTTA
AGGCAGGGGTACTCGCTGTTGGAGTTGGTTCCGCATTGGTAAAAGGTACGCCTGTCGAAGTGGCAGAAAA
GGCAAAGGCTTTCGTTGAGAAGATCCGCGGATGTACTGAATAGGCGACTCTAGATCATAATCAGCCATAC
CACATTTGTAGAGGTTTTACTTGCTTTAAAAAACCTCCCACACCTCCCCCTGAACCTGAAACATAAAATG
AATGCAATTGTTGTTGTTAACTTGTTTATTGCAGCTTATAATGGTTACAAATAAAGCAATAGCATCACAA
ATTTCACAAATAAAGCATTTTTTTCACTGCATTCTAGTTGTGGTTTGTCCAAACTCATCAATGTATCTTA
AGGCGTAAATTGTAAGCGTTAATATTTTGTTAAAATTCGCGTTAAATTTTTGTTAAATCAGCTCATTTTT
TAACCAATAGGCCGAAATCGGCAAAATCCCTTATAAATCAAAAGAATAGACCGAGATAGGGT
[37 nt withheld, positions 3843-3879]
AAAGAACGTGGACTCCAACGTCAAAGG
[49 nt withheld, positions 3907-3955]
T
[91 nt withheld, positions 3957-4047]
G
[124 nt withheld, positions 4049-4172]
CAGGTGGCACTTTTCGGGGAAATGTGCGCGGAACCCCTATTTGTTTATTTTTCTAAATACATTCAAATAT
GTATCCGCTCATGAGACAATAACCCTGATAAATGCTTCAATAATATTGAAAAAGGAAGAGTCCTGAGGCG
GAAAGAACCAGCTGTGGAATGTGTGTCAGTTAGGGTGTGGAAAGTCCCCAGGCTCCCCAGCAGGCAGAAG
TATGCAAAGCATGCATCTCAATTAGTCAGCAACCAGGTGTGGAAAGTCCCCAGGCTCCCCAGCAGGCAGA
AGTATGCAAAGCATGCATCTCAATTAGTCAGCAACCATAGTCCCGCCCCTAACTCCGCCCATCCCGCCCC
TAACTCCGCCCAGTTCCGCCCATTCTCCGCCCCATGGCTGACTAATTTTTTTTATTTATGCAGAGGCCGA
GGCCGCCTCGGCCTCTGAGCTATTCCAGAAGTAGTGAGGAGGCTTTTTTGGAGGCCTAGGCTTTTGCAAA
GATCGATCAAGAGACAGGATGAGGATCGTTTCGCATGATTGAACAAGATGGATTGCACGCAGGTTCTCCG
GCCGCTTGGGTGGAGAGGCTATTCGGCTATGACTGGGCACAACAGACAATCGGCTGCTCTGATGCCGCCG
TGTTCCGGCTGTCAGCGCAGGGGCGCCCGGTTCTTTTTGTCAAGACCGACCTGTCCGGTGCCCTGAATGA
ACTGCAAGACGAGGCAGCGCGGCTATCGTGGCTGGCCACGACGGGCGTTCCTTGCGCAGCTGTGCTCGAC
GTTGTCACTGAAGCGGGAAGGGACTGGCTGCTATTGGGCGAAGTGCCGGGGCAGGATCTCCTGTCATCTC
ACCTTGCTCCTGCCGAGAAAGTATCCATCATGGCTGATGCAATGCGGCGGCTGCATACGCTTGATCCGGC
TACCTGCCCATTCGACCACCAAGCGAAACATCGCATCGAGCGAGCACGTACTCGGATGGAAGCCGGTCTT
GTCGATCAGGATGATCTGGACGAAGAGCATCAGGGGCTCGCGCCAGCCGAACTGTTCGCCAGGCTCAAGG
CGAGCATGCCCGACGGCGAGGATCTCGTCGTGACCCATGGCGATGCCTGCTTGCCGAATATCATGGTGGA
AAATGGCCGCTTTTCTGGATTCATCGACTGTGGCCGGCTGGGTGTGGCGGACCGCTATCAGGACATAGCG
TTGGCTACCCGTGATATTGCTGAAGAGCTTGGCGGCGAATGGGCTGACCGCTTCCTCGTGCTTTACGGTA
TCGCCGCTCCCGATTCGCAGCGCATCGCCTTCTATCGCCTTCTTGACGAGTTCTTCTGAGCGGGACTCTG
GGGTTCGAAATGACCGACCAAGCGACGCCCAACCTGCCATCACGAGATTTCGATTCCACCGCCGCCTTCT
ATGAAAGGTTGGGCTTCGGAATCGTTTTCCGGGACGCCGGCTGGATGATCCTCCAGCGCGGGGATCTCAT
GCTGGAGTTCTTCGCCCACCCTAGGGGGAGGCTAACTGAAACACGGAAGGAGACAATACCGGAAGGAACC
CGCGCTATGACGGCAATAAAAAGACAGAATAAAACGCACGGTGTTGGGTCGTTTGTTCATAAACGCGGGG
TTCGGTCCCAGGGCTGGCACTCTGTCGATACCCCACCGAGACCCCATTGGGGCCAATACGCCCGCGTTTC
TTCCTTTTCCCCACCCCACCCCCCAAGTTCGGGTGAAGGCCCAGGGCTCGCAGCCAACGTCGGGGCGGCA
GGCCCTGCCATAGCCTCAGGTTACTCATATATACTTTAGATTGATTTAAAACTTCATTTTTAATTTAAAA
GGATCTAGGTGAAGATCCTTTTTGATAATCTCATGACCAAAATCCCTTAACGTGAGTTTTCGTTCCACTG
AGCGTCAGACCCCGTAGAAAAGATCAAAGGATCTTC
